Addgene plasmid #238036: ADEPT-pTarget-Msp3
Purpose: Encodes sfGFP under lac promoter. Expresses a self-targeting mismatched guide RNA as part of the ADEPT system. Carries oriT and kanamycin resistance.
Depositing lab: Lingchong You. Depositing organization: Duke University. Publication: Population-level amplification of gene regulation by programmable gene transfer. Son HI, Hamrick GS, Shende AR, Kim K, Yang K, Huang TJ, You L. Nat Chem Biol. 2025 Jan 8. doi: 10.1038/s41589-024-01817-9. PubMed 39779901.
Backbone
  Vector backbone: ADEPT-pTarget
  Backbone size w/o insert (bp): 3337
  Vector type: Synthetic Biology
Growth in bacteria
  Bacterial resistance: Kanamycin, 50 μg/mL
  Growth temperature: 37°C
  Growth strain: DH5alpha
  Copy number: High Copy
Gene/Insert
  Gene/Insert name: sfGFP
  gRNA/shRNA sequence: guuuuagagcuagaaauagcaaguuaaaauaaggcuaguccguuaucaacuugaaaaaguggcaccgagucggugc
  Species: Synthetic
  Insert size (bp): 714
  Promoter: lac
  Cloning method: Gibson Cloning
Terms and licenses: Academic/Nonprofit Terms; Industry Terms: Not Available to Industry
How to cite: ADEPT-pTarget-Msp3 was a gift from Lingchong You (Addgene plasmid # 238036 ; http://n2t.net/addgene:238036 ; RRID:Addgene_238036)
