[The description below was written by a language model from this plasmid's Addgene catalogue record and pLannotate feature annotations shown in this document.]
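Description:
ADEPT-pTarget-Msp3 is a small (about 4.05 kb) bacterial synthetic-biology plasmid built on the ADEPT-pTarget backbone and used as the mobilizable "target" component of the ADEPT programmable gene-transfer system. It replicates in E. coli from a high-copy ColE1/pUC-type origin and is selected with kanamycin through the neo (nptII) aminoglycoside phosphotransferase gene, which is followed by a lambda t0 terminator. An F-plasmid origin of transfer (oriT) lets the plasmid be mobilized by conjugation when the transfer machinery is supplied in trans. That machinery is not encoded here. Short annotated fragments of an RSF origin, Tn5 transposase and a capTEV tag appear to be backbone remnants or incidental matches rather than functional parts.

The plasmid carries two payload cassettes. The first is a 714 bp superfolder GFP reporter driven by the lac promoter, complete with CAP binding site and lac operator, so expression can respond to LacI and IPTG. It is insulated downstream by rrnB T1 and T7Te terminators. The second is a guide RNA cassette in which a PLtetO-1 promoter, a lambda PL derivative bearing tet operators, drives a spacer fused to the Streptococcus pyogenes Cas9 gRNA scaffold, with rrnB-derived terminator sequence downstream. According to the record, this guide is self-targeting but deliberately mismatched, meaning it is directed at the plasmid itself with imperfect complementarity. The spacer, its exact target site and the meaning of "Msp3" are not stated, and no Cas9 gene is annotated, so the nuclease must come from elsewhere. The associated work concerns population-level amplification of gene regulation by gene transfer, for which sfGFP fluorescence provides a visible marker of cells carrying the plasmid.
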