Features (pLannotate 1.2.2; 18 found; start..end, strand, type, name):
      1..589     +  rep_origin     ori: high-copy-number ColE1/pMB1/pBR322/pUC origin of replication
    784..1074    -  oriT           oriT: origin of transfer for the bacterial F plasmid (Frost et al., 1994)
   1124..1191    +  rep_origin     RSF ori (fragment): Plasmids containing the RSF 1030 origin of replication can be propagated in E. coli cells that contain additional plasmids with compatible origins.
   1239..1285    -  terminator     rrnB T1 terminator: transcription terminator T1 from the E. coli rrnB gene
   1287..1402    -  ncRNA          5S rRNA: Accession: RF00001 - 5S ribosomal RNA
   1511..1528    -  CDS            capTEV™ (fragment): composite tag for in vivo biotinylation, TEV protease cleavage, and 6xHis tagging
   1594..1669    -  misc_RNA       gRNA scaffold: guide RNA scaffold for the Streptococcus pyogenes CRISPR/Cas9 system
   1690..1763    -  promoter       PLtetO-1 promoter: modified phage lambda PL promoter with tet operator sites (Lutz and Bujard, 1997)
   1781..1824    +  terminator     bacterial terminator: putative bacterial transcription terminator
   1874..2002    +  CDS            tnpA (fragment): TN5P_ECOLX - Also known as tnp. Experimental evidence at protein level: Swiss-Prot protein existence level 1. Mediates transposition of transposon Tn5 by a 'cut and paste' mechanism. First, the monomeric transposase binds the 19 bp inverted DNA repeats flanking the transposon. Then, dimerization of the DNA- bound transposase creates a synaptic DNA complex. After nicking of the first DNA strand, excision of the transposon proceeds through a series of intermediates. The transposase then mediates the insertion of the transposon at a new site by strand transfer. The activity of the wild- type tran
   2034..2825    +  CDS            neo: KKA2_KLEPN - Also known as kan, nptII. Experimental evidence at protein level: Swiss-Prot protein existence level 1. Resistance to kanamycin, neomycin, paromomycin, ribostamycin, butirosin and gentamicin B. From Klebsiella pneumoniae.
   2859..2953    +  terminator     lambda t0 terminator: transcription terminator from phage lambda
   3020..3047    -  terminator     T7Te terminator: phage T7 early transcription terminator
   3063..3134    -  terminator     rrnB T1 terminator: transcription terminator T1 from the E. coli rrnB gene
   3146..3859    -  CDS            superfolder GFP: GFP variant that folds robustly even when fused to poorly folded proteins (Pédelacq et al., 2006)
   3897..3913    -  protein_bind   lac operator: The lac repressor binds to the lac operator to inhibit transcription in E. coli. This inhibition can be relieved by adding lactose or isopropyl-β-D-thiogalactopyranoside (IPTG). lac repressor encoded by lacI
   3921..3951    -  promoter       lac promoter: promoter for the E. coli lac operon
   3966..3987    -  protein_bind   CAP binding site: CAP binding activates transcription in the presence of cAMP. E. coli catabolite activator protein
>Addgene plasmid #238036 | ADEPT-pTarget-Msp3 | addgene full sequence | sequence record 471749 | Addgene NGS Result
TTGAGATCCTTTTTTTCTGCGCGTAATCTGCTGCTTGCAAACAAAAAAACCACCGCTACCAGCGGTGGTT
TGTTTGCCGGATCAAGAGCTACCAACTCTTTTTCCGAAGGTAACTGGCTTCAGCAGAGCGCAGATACCAA
ATACTGTCCTTCTAGTGTAGCCGTAGTTAGGCCACCACTTCAAGAACTCTGTAGCACCGCCTACATACCT
CGCTCTGCTAATCCTGTTACCAGTGGCTGCTGCCAGTGGCGATAAGTCGTGTCTTACCGGGTTGGACTCA
AGACGATAGTTACCGGATAAGGCGCAGCGGTCGGGCTGAACGGGGGGTTCGTGCACACAGCCCAGCTTGG
AGCGAACGACCTACACCGAACTGAGATACCTACAGCGTGAGCTATGAGAAAGCGCCACGCTTCCCGAAGG
GAGAAAGGCGGACAGGTATCCGGTAAGCGGCAGGGTCGGAACAGGAGAGCGCACGAGGGAGCTTCCAGGG
GGAAACGCCTGGTATCTTTATAGTCCTGTCGGGTTTCGCCACCTCTGACTTGAGCGTCGATTTTTGTGAT
GCTCGTCAGGGGGGCGGAGCCTGTGGAAAAACGCCAGCAACGCGGCCTTTTTACGGTTCCTGGCCTTTTG
CTGGCCTTTTGCTCACATGTTCTTTCCTGCGTTATCCCCTGATTCTGTGGATAACCGTATTACCGAGGTT
CACCTTAGCCATTAGAGATTACCTTTTTTGAACATAAAATAAAGTTAATTTCGAAACACTAAAATTCATA
ATGCAAACAGGGACGCACCGCTAGCAGCGCCCCTAGCGGTATCCTATAAAAAAACACACCGCGCCGCTAG
CAGCACCCCTAATATAAAATAATGTTTTTTATAAAAATAGTCAGTACCACCCCTACAAAACGGTGTCGGC
GCGTTGTTGTAGCCGCGCCGACACCGCTTTTTTAAATATCATAAAGAGAGTAAGAGAAACTAATTTTTCA
TAACACTCTATTTATAAAGAAAAATCAGCAAAAACTTGTTTTTGCATGGGGTGTGGTGCTTTTGGTGGTG
AGAACCACCAACCTGTTGAGCCTTTTTGTGGAGTGGGTTAAATTATTTACGAATAAAGTCACCAGAGGTG
GCCTTTGAGTGAGCTGATACCGCTCGCCGCAGCCGAACGACCGAGCGCAGCGAGTCAGTGAGCGAGGAAG
CCTGCAGTCTAGACTCGAGTAAGGATCCAGTTCACCGACAAACAACAGATAAAACGAAAGGCCCAGTCTT
TCGACTGAGCCTTTCGTTTTATTTGATGCCTGGCAGTTCCCTACTCTCGCATGGGGAGACCCCACACTAC
CATCGGCGCTACGGCGTTTCACTTCTGAGTTCGGCATGGGGTCAGGTGGGACCACCGCGCTACTGCCTCC
AGGCAAATTCTGTTTTATCAGACCGCTTCTGCGTTCTGATTTAATCTGTATCAGGCTGAAAATCTTCTCT
CATCCGCCAAAACAGCCAAGCTGGAGACCGTTTAAACTCAATGATGATGATGATGATGGTCGACGGCGCT
ATTCAGATCCTCTTCTGAGATGAGTTTTTGTTCGGGCCCAAGCTTCAAAAAAAGCACCGACTCGGTGCCA
CTTTTTCAAGTTGATAACGGACTAGCCTTATTTTAACTTGCTATTTCTAGCTCTAAAACCGTGATACGCG
TGTTTTTATGGTCAGTGCGTCCTGCTGATGTGCTCAGTATCTCTATCACTGATAGGGATGTCAATCTCTA
TCACTGATAGGGAAGATCTTTAGAATTCCAGAAATCATCCTTAGCGAAAGCTAAGGATTTTTTTTATCTG
AAATTCTGCCTCGTGATACGCCTATTTTTATAGGTTAATGTCATGATAATAATGGTTTCTTAGACGTCAG
GGACGTCGGAATTGCCAGCTGGGGCGCCCTCTGGTAAGGTTGGGAAGCCCTGCAAAGTAAACTGGATGGC
TTTCTTGCCGCCAAGGATCTGATGGCGCAGGGGATCAAGATCTGATCAAGAGACAGGATGAGGATCGTTT
CGCATGATTGAACAAGATGGATTGCACGCAGGTTCTCCGGCCGCTTGGGTGGAGAGGCTATTCGGCTATG
ACTGGGCACAACAGACAATCGGCTGCTCTGATGCCGCCGTGTTCCGGCTGTCAGCGCAGGGGCGCCCGGT
TCTTTTTGTCAAGACCGACCTGTCCGGTGCCCTGAATGAACTGCAGGACGAGGCAGCGCGGCTATCGTGG
CTGGCCACGACGGGCGTTCCTTGCGCAGCTGTGCTCGACGTTGTCACTGAAGCGGGAAGGGACTGGCTGC
TATTGGGCGAAGTGCCGGGGCAGGATCTCCTGTCATCTCACCTTGCTCCTGCCGAGAAAGTATCCATCAT
GGCTGATGCAATGCGGCGGCTGCATACGCTTGATCCGGCTACCTGCCCATTCGACCACCAAGCGAAACAT
CGCATCGAGCGAGCACGTACTCGGATGGAAGCCGGTCTTGTCGATCAGGATGATCTGGACGAAGAGCATC
AGGGGCTCGCGCCAGCCGAACTGTTCGCCAGGCTCAAGGCGCGCATGCCCGACGGCGAGGATCTCGTCGT
GACCCATGGCGATGCCTGCTTGCCGAATATCATGGTGGAAAATGGCCGCTTTTCTGGATTCATCGACTGT
GGCCGGCTGGGTGTGGCGGACCGCTATCAGGACATAGCGTTGGCTACCCGTGATATTGCTGAAGAGCTTG
GCGGCGAATGGGCTGACCGCTTCCTCGTGCTTTACGGTATCGCCGCTCCCGATTCGCAGCGCATCGCCTT
CTATCGCCTTCTTGACGAGTTCTTCTGAGCGGGACTCTGGGGTTCGAGAGCTCGCTTGGACTCCTGTTGA
TAGATCCAGTAATGACCTCAGAACTCCATCTGGATTTGTTCAGAACGCTCGGTTGCCGCCGGGCGTTTTT
TATTGGTGAGAATCCAAGCACTAGTAACAACTTATATCGTATGGGGCTGACTTCAGGTGCTACCGTGGAG
ACGTATAAACGCAGAAAGGCCCACCCGAAGGTGAGCCAGTGTGACTCTAGTAGAGAGCGTTCACCGACAA
ACAACAGATAAAACGAAAGGCCCAGTCTTTCGACTGAGCCTTTCGTTTTATTTGATGCCTGGTCATTTGT
ACAGTTCATCCATACCATGCGTGATGCCCGCTGCGGTTACGAACTCCAGCAGAACCATATGATCGCGTTT
CTCGTTCGGATCTTTAGACAGAACGCTTTGCGTGCTCAGATAGTGATTGTCTGGCAGCAGAACAGGACCA
TCACCGATTGGAGTGTTTTGCTGGTAGTGATCAGCCAGCTGCACGCTGCCATCCTCCACGTTGTGGCGAA
TTTTAAAATTCGCTTTAATGCCATTTTTTTGTTTATCGGCGGTGATGTAAACATTGTGGCTGTTAAAATT
GTATTCCAGCTTATGGCCCAGGATATTGCCGTCCTCTTTAAAGTCAATGCCTTTCAGCTCAATGCGGTTT
ACCAGGGTATCGCCTTCAAATTTCACTTCCGCACGCGTTTTGTACGTGCCGTCATCCTTAAAGGAAATCG
TGCGTTCCTGCACATAGCCTTCCGGCATGGCGGACTTGAAGAAGTCATGCTGCTTCATATGGTCCGGATA
ACGAGCAAAGCACTGAACACCATAAGTCAGCGTCGTTACCAGAGTCGGCCAAGGAACCGGCAGTTTACCA
GTAGTACAGATGAACTTCAGCGTCAGTTTACCATTAGTTGCGTCACCTTCACCCTCGCCACGCACGGAAA
ACTTATGACCGTTGACATCACCATCCAGTTCCACCAGAATAGGGACGACACCAGTGAACAGCTCTTCGCC
TTTACGCATCTAGTATTTCTCCTCTTTAGCTGTTTCCTGTGTGAAATTGTTATCCGCTCACAATTCCACA
CAACATACGAGCCGGAAGCATAAAGTGTAAAGCCTGGGGTGCCTAATGAGTGAGCTAACTCACATTAATT
GCGTTGCGCAGTTTTCGTTCCACTGAGCGTCAGACCCCGTAGAAAAGATCAAAGGATCTTC
